>Addgene plasmid #154828 | pJ204-loxP-100RPU.2-coEPO-lox2272 | addgene full sequence | sequence record 306203 | Addgene NGS Result
ATCTTATAGTTTGTATTATATTTTGTATTATCGTTGACATGTATAATTTTGATATCAAAAACTGATTTTC
CCTTTATTATTTTCGAGATTTATTTTCTTAATTCTCTTTAACAAACTAGAAATATTGTATATACAAAAAA
TCATAAATAATAGATGAATAGTTTAATTATAGGTGTTCATCAATCGAAAAAGCAACGTATCTTATTTAAA
GTGCGTTGCTTTTTTCTCATTTATAAGGTTAAATAATTCTCATATATCAAGCAAAGTGACAGGCGCCCTT
AAATATTCTGACAAATGCTCTTTCCCTAAACTCCCCCCATAAAAAAACCCGCCGAAGCGGGTTTTTACGT
TATTTGCGGATTAACGATTACTCGTTATCAGAACCGCCCAGGGGGCCCGAGCTTAAGACTGGCCGTCGTT
TTACAACACAGAAAGAGTTTGTAGAAACGCAAAAAGGCCATCCGTCAGGGGCCTTCTGCTTAGTTTGATG
CCTGGCAGTTCCCTACTCTCGCCTTCCGCTTCCTCGCTCACTGACTCGCTGCGCTCGGTCGTTCGGCTGC
GGCGAGCGGTATCAGCTCACTCAAAGGCGGTAATACGGTTATCCACAGAATCAGGGGATAACGCAGGAAA
GAACATGTGAGCAAAAGGCCAGCAAAAGGCCAGGAACCGTAAAAAGGCCGCGTTGCTGGCGTTTTTCCAT
AGGCTCCGCCCCCCTGACGAGCATCACAAAAATCGACGCTCAAGTCAGAGGTGGCGAAACCCGACAGGAC
TATAAAGATACCAGGCGTTTCCCCCTGGAAGCTCCCTCGTGCGCTCTCCTGTTCCGACCCTGCCGCTTAC
CGGATACCTGTCCGCCTTTCTCCCTTCGGGAAGCGTGGCGCTTTCTCATAGCTCACGCTGTAGGTATCTC
AGTTCGGTGTAGGTCGTTCGCTCCAAGCTGGGCTGTGTGCACGAACCCCCCGTTCAGCCCGACCGCTGCG
CCTTATCCGGTAACTATCGTCTTGAGTCCAACCCGGTAAGACACGACTTATCGCCACTGGCAGCAGCCAC
TGGTAACAGGATTAGCAGAGCGAGGTATGTAGGCGGTGCTACAGAGTTCTTGAAGTGGTGGGCTAACTAC
GGCTACACTAGAAGAACAGTATTTGGTATCTGCGCTCTGCTGAAGCCAGTTACCTTCGGAAAAAGAGTTG
GTAGCTCTTGATCCGGCAAACAAACCACCGCTGGTAGCGGTGGTTTTTTTGTTTGCAAGCAGCAGATTAC
GCGCAGAAAAAAAGGATCTCAAGAAGATCCTTTGATCTTTTCTACGGGGTCTGACGCTCAGTGGAACGAC
GCGCGCGTAACTCACGTTAAGGGATTTTGGTCATGAGCTTGCGCCGTCCCGTCAAGTCAGCGTAATGCTC
TGCTTACCAATGCTTAATCAGTGAGGCACCTATCTCAGCGATCTGTCTATTTCGTTCATCCATAGTTGCC
TGACTCCCCGTCGTGTAGATAACTACGATACGGGAGGGCTTACCATCTGGCCCCAGCGCTGCGATGATAC
CGCGAGAACCACGCTCACCGGCTCCGGATTTATCAGCAATAAACCAGCCAGCCGGAAGGGCCGAGCGCAG
AAGTGGTCCTGCAACTTTATCCGCCTCCATCCAGTCTATTAATTGTTGCCGGGAAGCTAGAGTAAGTAGT
TCGCCAGTTAATAGTTTGCGCAACGTTGTTGCCATCGCTACAGGCATCGTGGTGTCACGCTCGTCGTTTG
GTATGGCTTCATTCAGCTCCGGTTCCCAACGATCAAGGCGAGTTACATGATCCCCCATGTTGTGCAAAAA
AGCGGTTAGCTCCTTCGGTCCTCCGATCGTTGTCAGAAGTAAGTTGGCCGCAGTGTTATCACTCATGGTT
ATGGCAGCGCTACATAATTCTCTTACTGTCATGCCATCCGTAAGATGCTTTTCTGTGACTGGTGAGTACT
CAACCAAGTCATTCTGAGAATAGTGTATGCGGCGACCGAGTTGCTCTTGCCCGGCGTCAATACGGGATAA
TACCGCGCCACATAGCAGAACTTTAAAAGTGCTCATCATTGGAAAACGTTCTTCGGGGCGAAAACTCTCA
AGGATCTTACCGCTGTTGAGATCCAGTTCGATGTAACCCACTCGTGCACCCAACTGATCTTCAGCATCTT
TTACTTTCACCAGCGTTTCTGGGTGAGCAAAAACAGGAAGGCAAAATGCCGCAAAAAAGGGAATAAGGGC
GACACGGAAATGTTGAATACTCATATTCTTCCTTTTTCAATATTATTGAAGCATTTATCAGGGTTATTGT
CTCATGAGCGGATACATATTTGAATGTATTTAGAAAAATAAACAAATAGGGGTCAGTGTTACAACCAATT
AACCAATTCTGAACATTATCGCGAGCCCATTTATACCTGAATATGGCTCATAACACCCCTTGTTTGCCTG
GCGGCAGTAGCGCGGTGGTCCCACCTGACCCCATGCCGAACTCAGAAGTGAAACGCCGTAGCGCCGATGG
TAGTGTGGGGACTCCCCATGCGAGAGTAGGGAACTGCCAGGCATCAAATAAAACGAAAGGCTCAGTCGAA
AGACTGGGCCTTTCGCCCGGGCTAATTATGGGGTGTCGCCCTTATTCGACTCAGTCGGTGTATAACTTCG
TATAGCATACATTATACGAAGTTATAGTCGGTGTTGGGACTTTCCACCTTAGATGACACAGCAATCAGAT
TTGCTTGCGTGAGAAGATATAGGATGACACAGCAATCTAGACTGGGACTTTCCACTGATATTTTGCGCAA
TTGACCTAATGACACAGCAATAGTATGTGGGGCGGGGATCTAACTGGGACTTTCCAAAGGTCTTACCGGA
AGTTGTTAGAATGACACAGCAATGGATTCATATCCTGGGACTTTCCAGTATACTGCTTGCGTGAGAAGAT
GATCATGGGACTTTCCATGTACAAAAGGTCTATATAAGCAGAGCTCGTTTAGTGAACCGTCAGATCGCCT
AGATACGCCATCCACGCTGTTTTGACCTCCATAGAAGACAGACGTCATCGCCACCATGGGAGTGCACGAG
TGTCCTGCTTGGCTGTGGCTGCTGCTGTCCCTGCTGTCTCTGCCTCTGGGACTGCCTGTGCTGGGCGCTC
CTCCTAGACTGATCTGCGACTCCCGGGTGCTGGAAAGATACCTGCTGGAAGCCAAAGAGGCCGAGAACAT
CACCACCGGCTGCGCCGAGCACTGCTCCCTGAACGAGAATATCACCGTGCCCGACACCAAAGTGAACTTC
TACGCCTGGAAGCGGATGGAAGTGGGCCAGCAGGCTGTGGAAGTGTGGCAGGGACTGGCTCTGCTGAGCG
AGGCTGTGCTGAGAGGACAGGCCCTGCTCGTGAACTCCTCCCAGCCTTGGGAACCCCTGCAGCTGCACGT
GGACAAGGCTGTGTCCGGCCTGAGATCCCTGACCACCCTGCTGAGAGCACTGGGAGCCCAGAAAGAGGCC
ATCTCTCCACCTGACGCCGCCTCTGCTGCTCCTCTGAGAACCATCACCGCCGACACCTTCAGAAAGCTGT
TCCGGGTGTACTCCAACTTCCTGCGGGGCAAGCTGAAGCTGTACACCGGCGAGGCTTGCCGGACCGGCGA
TAGATGAAAGCAGCGTATAACTTCGTATAGGATACTTTATACGAAGTTATACTTGCGTAGTGAGTCGAAT
AAGGGCGACACAAAATTTATTCTAAATGCATAATAAATACTGATAAC
Features (pLannotate 1.2.2; 12 found; start..end, strand, type, name):
    408..427     +  CDS            lacZα (fragment): LacZα fragment of β-galactosidase; lacZ fragment
    452..469     -  terminator     rrnB T2 terminator (fragment): transcription terminator T2 from the E. coli rrnB gene
    694..1282    -  rep_origin     ori: high-copy-number ColE1/pMB1/pBR322/pUC origin of replication
   1404..2264    -  CDS            AmpR: β-lactamase; bla; confers resistance to ampicillin, carbenicillin, and related antibiotics
   2267..2363    -  promoter       AmpR promoter (fragment): bla
   2393..2417    -  CDS            KanR (fragment): aminoglycoside phosphotransferase; aph(3')-Ia; confers resistance to kanamycin
   2446..2561    +  ncRNA          5S rRNA: Accession: RF00001 - 5S ribosomal RNA
   2565..2605    +  terminator     rrnB T1 terminator (fragment): transcription terminator T1 from the E. coli rrnB gene
   2652..2685    +  protein_bind   loxP: Cre-mediated recombination occurs in the 8-bp core sequence (GCATACAT). Cre recombinase
   2966..2985    +  promoter       minimal CMV promoter (fragment): human cytomegalovirus (CMV) immediate early promoter
   3066..3644    +  CDS            EPO: EPO_HUMAN - Experimental evidence at protein level: Swiss-Prot protein existence level 1. Hormone involved in the regulation of erythrocyte proliferation and differentiation and the maintenance of a physiological level of circulating erythrocyte mass. Binds to EPOR leading to EPOR dimerization and JAK2 activation thereby activating specific downstream effectors, including STAT1 and STAT3. From Homo sapiens (Human).
   3657..3690    +  protein_bind   lox2272: Cre-mediated recombination occurs in the 8-bp core sequence (GGATACTT). lox2272 sites are compatible with each other, but incompatible with loxP or loxN sites (Lee and Saito, 1988). Cre recombinase
