[The description below was written by a language model from this plasmid's Addgene catalogue record and pLannotate feature annotations shown in this document.]
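Description:
pJ204-loxP-100RPU.2-coEPO-lox2272 is a small (about 3.8 kb) donor plasmid for Cre/lox recombinase-mediated cassette exchange (RMCE) in mammalian cells, built by USER cloning into the synthetic-gene cloning backbone pJ204. It is propagated in E. coli through a high-copy ColE1/pUC-type origin and selected with ampicillin via the β-lactamase gene. The remaining bacterial annotations (rrnB T1 and T2 terminator fragments, a 5S rRNA segment, and short lacZα and KanR fragments) are backbone remnants, the terminators probably serving to insulate the insert region from bacterial read-through transcription.

The payload is a single expression unit flanked by a loxP site upstream and a lox2272 site downstream. Because these two sites each recombine only with their own kind, Cre swaps the intervening cassette in a defined orientation into a genomic landing pad carrying the same pair of sites. Between them lies the synthetic promoter 100RPU.2, an in silico designed mammalian promoter whose core is picked up in the feature table as a minimal CMV promoter fragment. It drives human erythropoietin, codon-optimized for Chinese hamster (Cricetulus griseus).

No polyadenylation signal is annotated between the coding sequence and lox2272, which is consistent with the depositor's description of a poly(A)-trap design. In such a design the transcript would acquire a poly(A) signal only after correct exchange into the target locus, favouring expression from targeted rather than random integrants. No mammalian selection marker or reporter appears in the feature table. The plasmid delivers one EPO copy and belongs to work on multi-copy targeted integration for developing high-producing CHO cell lines.
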