Addgene plasmid #154828: pJ204-loxP-100RPU.2-coEPO-lox2272
Purpose: Donor plasmid for Cre/lox-based recombinase-mediated cassette exchange (RMCE), expressing one copy of erythropoietin
Depositing lab: Lise Marie Grav. Depositing organization: Danmarks Tekniske Universitet. Publication: Multi-copy targeted integration for accelerated development of high-producing CHO cells. Sergeeva D, Lee GM, Nielsen LK, Grav LM. ACS Synth Biol. 2020 Aug 24. doi: 10.1021/acssynbio.0c00322. PubMed 32835482.
Backbone
  Vector backbone: pJ204
  Backbone manufacturer: DNA2.0
  Backbone size w/o insert (bp): 2703
  Modifications to backbone: Amplified for USER cloning
  Vector type: Mammalian Expression, Cre/Lox
Growth in bacteria
  Bacterial resistance: Ampicillin, 100 μg/mL
  Growth temperature: 37°C
  Growth strain: DH5alpha
  Copy number: Unknown
Gene/Insert
  Gene/Insert name: coEPO (alt name: Erythropoietin)
  Species: H. sapiens (human)
  Insert size (bp): 582
  Mutation: Codon-optimized (Cricetulus griseus)
  Promoter: 100RPU.2
  Cloning method: Unknown
  Sequencing primers: 5′ unknown
Terms and licenses: Academic/Nonprofit Terms; Industry Terms: Not Available to Industry
Depositor comments: This is a donor plasmid for Cre/lox-based recombinase-mediated cassette exchange (RMCE) using poly(A)-trap. Promoter 100RPU.2 was initially described in: Brown et al. 2017 "In silico design of context-responsive mammalian promoters with user-defined functionality." DOI: 10.1093/nar/gkx768 A patent application has been filed by third parties on the promoter 100RPU.2 used in this plasmid, permission for deposition of plasmids containing the promoter sequence has been provided by AstraZeneca and The University of Sheffield. The plasmid was assembled by USER cloning.
How to cite: pJ204-loxP-100RPU.2-coEPO-lox2272 was a gift from Lise Marie Grav (Addgene plasmid # 154828 ; http://n2t.net/addgene:154828 ; RRID:Addgene_154828)
